>Addgene plasmid #26481 | pJC74.1-ppp-1 | depositor partial sequence | sequence record 12512 | Author sequence
GCTTGATATCGAATTCCATTGTGTTGGCCCGAACTGATTTATGAAATCTACAGGCTTGCTAATTTTGACA
TTCGTTCTTGTTTCTGTAGAATTTGGTGATTTCTATCGAGTTTCTTCCTCTGATTTACGGCGATTCAAAA
AATATTCATATTATGATTCAATAGGAAGTGGATTACTCAAACGTGGAGCTTACTATGATCCAATTGGTGG
AGGGTTACTTAAACGTAGCTCATATTATGATCCAATCGGAGGTGGTTTGCTGAAAAGGGATTCAAATTAT
GATCCAATTGGTGGCGGGTTATTAAAAAGGCGATCTTTCTATGACCCAATCGGCGGTGGGCTATTAAAAA
GGCGTTCTTTTTATGACCCAATCGGTGGGGGGCTATTAAAGAGGCGTTCTTTCTATGACCCAATTGGTGG
CGGGTTATTAAAGAAACGGTTTTATAATGACCCACTCGGTGTCGCTTTGCTTAAAAGTCGATTTGACAAA
GATAGCATTAATTGAGAATTTTTGCGAACAAAATATAAAATAAGAAACATTCTGTATTTATATTTTAATA
AATTACGATGAATATCTTTTTTGTTCAAAAAAAAAAAAAAAAATGCGAGCGGCCGCCACCGCGGTGGAGC
TCCAGCTTTTGTTCCAAGGT
