>Addgene plasmid #26481 | pJC74.1-ppp-1 | addgene partial sequence | sequence record 32670 | 26481 with T3
ACGATAGCTTGATATCGAATTCCATTGTGTTGGCCCGAACTGATTTATGAAATCTACAGGCTTGCTAATT
TTGACATTCGTTCTTGTTTCTGTAGAATTTGGTGATTTCTATCGAGTTTCTTCCTCTGATTTACGGCGAT
TCAAAAAATATTCATATTATGATTCAATAGGAAGTGGATTACTCAAACGTGGAGCTTACTATGATCCAAT
TGGTGGAGGGTTACTTAAACGTAGCTCATATTATGATCCAATCGGAGGTGGTTTGCTGAAAAGGGATTCA
AATTATGATCCAATTGGTGGCGGGTTATTAAAAAGGCGATCTTTCTATGACCCAATCGGCGGTGGGCTAT
TAAAAAGGCGTTCTTTTTATGACCCAATCGGTGGGGGGCTATTAAAGAGGCGTTCTTTCTATGACCCAAT
TGGTGGCGGGTTATTAAAGAAACGGTTTTATAATGACCCACTCGGTGTCGCTTTGCTTAAAAGTCGATTT
GACAAAGATAGCATTAATTGAGAATTTTTGCGAACAAAATATAAAATAAGAAACATTCTGTATTTATATT
TTAATAAATTACGATGAATATCTTTTTTGTTCAAAAAAAAAAAAAAAAATGCGAGCGGCCGCCACCGCGG
TGGAGCTCCAGCTTTTGTTCCAAGGTCACTTCTATAGTGTCACCTAAATCTCCCTATAGTGAGTC
