>Addgene plasmid #26481 | pJC74.1-ppp-1 | addgene partial sequence | sequence record 32671 | 26481 with SP6
CCGCGGTGGCGGCCGCTCGCATTTTTTTTTTTTTTTTTGAACAAAAAAGATATTCATCGTAATTTATTAA
AATATAAATACAGAATGTTTCTTATTTTATATTTTGTTCGCAAAAATTCTCAATTAATGCTATCTTTGTC
AAATCGACTTTTAAGCAAAGCGACACCGAGTGGGTCATTATAAAACCGTTTCTTTAATAACCCGCCACCA
ATTGGGTCATAGAAAGAACGCCTCTTTAATAGCCCCCCACCGATTGGGTCATAAAAAGAACGCCTTTTTA
ATAGCCCACCGCCGATTGGGTCATAGAAAGATCGCCTTTTTAATAACCCGCCACCAATTGGATCATAATT
TGAATCCCTTTTCAGCAAACCACCTCCGATTGGATCATAATATGAGCTACGTTTAAGTAACCCTCCACCA
ATTGGATCATAGTAAGCTCCACGTTTGAGTAATCCACTTCCTATTGAATCATAATATGAATATTTTTTGA
ATCGCCGTAAATCAGAGGAAGAAACTCGATAGAAATCACCAAATTCTACAGAAACAAGAACGAATGTCAA
AATTAGCAAGCCTGTAGATTTCATAAATCAGTTCGGGCCAACACAATGGAATTCGATATCAAGCTTATCG
ATACCGTCGACCTCGAGAAGGTCTCCCTTTAGTGAGGGTTAATTCTCC
