[The description below was written by a language model from this plasmid's Addgene catalogue record.]
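Description:
pJC74.1-ppp-1 is a bacterial cloning and in vitro transcription plasmid built on pJC53.2, a roughly 3.2 kb T/A cloning vector designed for producing double-stranded RNA and strand-specific riboprobes. It carries an insert of about 650 bp corresponding to ppp-1 from the planarian Schmidtea mediterranea, derived from an EST clone originally held in pBluescript. The fragment was inserted at Eam1105I sites, an enzyme that can be used to generate the single-base overhangs needed for T/A cloning; both sites were destroyed in the process, so the insert cannot be released with that enzyme. The plasmid is maintained at high copy in E. coli and is selected with both ampicillin and kanamycin. The record does not name the replication origin, and no feature table is supplied, so the exact layout of elements in the backbone cannot be confirmed here.

The functional logic of the vector lies in the phage RNA polymerase promoters around the cloning site. According to the depositor's notes, transcription with T7 RNA polymerase yields dsRNA, which implies that both strands of the insert can be transcribed by T7, giving complementary transcripts that can anneal. SP6 and T3 polymerases each produce a single-stranded transcript, and these two promoters sit on opposite sides of the insert, as their use as the 3′ and 5′ sequencing primers indicates, allowing sense and antisense probes to be made from the same clone. The construct is therefore suited to RNA interference knockdown of ppp-1 and to in situ hybridization for its expression pattern. It comes from a genome-wide study of peptide hormones in planarian germline development.
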