Addgene plasmid #26481: pJC74.1-ppp-1
Depositing lab: Phillip Newmark. Depositing organization: University of Illinois at Urbana-Champaign. Publication: Genome-wide analyses reveal a role for peptide hormones in planarian germline development. Collins JJ, Hou X, Romanova EV, Lambrus BG, Miller CM, Saberi A, Sweedler JV, Newmark PA. PLoS Biol. 2010 . 8(10):e1000509. 10.1371/journal.pbio.1000509 PubMed 20967238.
Backbone
  Vector backbone: pJC53.2
  Backbone size w/o insert (bp): 3240
  Vector type: T/A Cloning Vector for dsRNA generation and the generation of sense and anti-sense probes
Growth in bacteria
  Bacterial resistance: Ampicillin and Kanamycin, 100 & 50 μg/mL
  Growth temperature: 37°C
  Growth strain: DH5alpha
  Copy number: High Copy
Gene/Insert
  Gene/Insert name: ppp-1
  Species: S. mediterranea (planarian)
  Insert size (bp): 650
  GenBank ID: BK007041
  Cloning method: Restriction Enzyme; 5′ cloning site Eam1105I (destroyed during cloning); 3′ cloning site Eam1105I (destroyed during cloning)
  Sequencing primers: 5′ T3; 3′ SP6
Resource information
  A portion of this plasmid was derived from a plasmid made by: EST PL05001A2A04 in pBluescript
Terms and licenses: Academic/Nonprofit Terms; Industry Terms: Not Available to Industry
Depositor comments: dsRNA can be generated by in vitro transcription with T7 RNA polymerase and single stranded probes can be generated with SP6 or T3 RNA polymerases.
How to cite: pJC74.1-ppp-1 was a gift from Phillip Newmark (Addgene plasmid # 26481 ; http://n2t.net/addgene:26481 ; RRID:Addgene_26481)
